>Addgene plasmid #135411 | pcDNA3.1-hRARα.hRXRα | addgene full sequence | sequence record 388631 | Addgene NGS Result
GACGGATCGGGAGATCTCCCGATCCCCTATGGTGCACTCTCAGTACAATCTGCTCTGATGCCGCATAGTT
AAGCCAGTATCTGCTCCCTGCTTGTGTGTTGGAGGTCGCTGAGTAGTGCGCGAGCAAAATTTAAGCTACA
ACAAGGCAAGGCTTGACCGACAATTGCATGAAGAATCTGCTTAGGGTTAGGCGTTTTGCGCTGCTTCGCG
ATGTACGGGCCAGATATACGCGTTGACATTGATTATTGACTAGTTATTAATAGTAATCAATTACGGGGTC
ATTAGTTCATAGCCCATATATGGAGTTCCGCGTTACATAACTTACGGTAAATGGCCCGCCTGGCTGACCG
CCCAACGACCCCCGCCCATTGACGTCAATAATGACGTATGTTCCCATAGTAACGCCAATAGGGACTTTCC
ATTGACGTCAATGGGTGGAGTATTTACGGTAAACTGCCCACTTGGCAGTACATCAAGTGTATCATATGCC
AAGTACGCCCCCTATTGACGTCAATGACGGTAAATGGCCCGCCTGGCATTATGCCCAGTACATGACCTTA
TGGGACTTTCCTACTTGGCAGTACATCTACGTATTAGTCATCGCTATTACCATGGTGATGCGGTTTTGGC
AGTACATCAATGGGCGTGGATAGCGGTTTGACTCACGGGGATTTCCAAGTCTCCACCCCATTGACGTCAA
TGGGAGTTTGTTTTGGCACCAAAATCAACGGGACTTTCCAAAATGTCGTAACAACTCCGCCCCATTGACG
CAAATGGGCGGTAGGCGTGTACGGTGGGAGGTCTATATAAGCAGAGCTCTCTGGCTAACTAGAGAACCCA
CTGCTTACTGGCTTATCGAAATTAATACGACTCACTATAGGGAGACCCAAGCTGGCTAGCGCCACCATGG
CCAGCAACAGCAGCTCCTGCCCGACACCTGGGGGCGGGCACCTCAATGGGTACCCGGTGCCTCCCTACGC
CTTCTTCTTCCCCCCTATGCTGGGTGGACTCTCCCCGCCAGGCGCTCTGACCACTCTCCAGCACCAGCTT
CCAGTTAGTGGATATAGCACACCATCCCCAGCCACCATTGAGACCCAGAGCAGCAGTTCTGAAGAGATAG
TGCCCAGCCCTCCCTCGCCACCCCCTCTACCCCGCATCTACAAGCCTTGCTTTGTCTGTCAGGACAAGTC
CTCAGGCTACCACTATGGGGTCAGCGCCTGTGAGGGCTGCAAGGGCTTCTTCCGCCGCAGCATCCAGAAG
AACATGGTGTACACGTGTCACCGGGACAAGAACTGCATCATCAACAAGGTGACCCGGAACCGCTGCCAGT
ACTGCCGACTGCAGAAGTGCTTTGAAGTGGGCATGTCCAAGGAGTCTGTGAGAAACGACCGAAACAAGAA
GAAGAAGGAGGTGCCCAAGCCCGAGTGCTCTGAGAGCTACACGCTGACGCCGGAGGTGGGGGAGCTCATT
GAGAAGGTGCGCAAAGCGCACCAGGAAACCTTCCCTGCCCTCTGCCAGCTGGGCAAATACACTACGAACA
ACAGCTCAGAACAACGTGTCTCTCTGGACATTGACCTCTGGGACAAGTTCAGTGAACTCTCCACCAAGTG
CATCATTAAGACTGTGGAGTTCGCCAAGCAGCTGCCCGGCTTCACCACCCTCACCATCGCCGACCAGATC
ACCCTCCTCAAGGCTGCCTGCCTGGACATCCTGATCCTGCGGATCTGCACGCGGTACACGCCCGAGCAGG
ACACCATGACCTTCTCGGACGGGCTGACCCTGAACCGGACCCAGATGCACAACGCTGGCTTCGGCCCCCT
CACCGACCTGGTCTTTGCCTTCGCCAACCAGCTGCTGCCCCTGGAGATGGATGATGCGGAGACGGGGCTG
CTCAGCGCCATCTGCCTCATCTGCGGAGACCGCCAGGACCTGGAGCAGCCGGACCGGGTGGACATGCTGC
AGGAGCCGCTGCTGGAGGCGCTAAAGGTCTACGTGCGGAAGCGGAGGCCCAGCCGCCCCCACATGTTCCC
CAAGATGCTAATGAAGATTACTGACCTGCGAAGCATCAGCGCCAAGGGGGCTGAGCGGGTGATCACGCTG
AAGATGGAGATCCCGGGCTCCATGCCGCCTCTCATCCAGGAAATGTTGGAGAACTCAGAGGGCCTGGACA
CTCTGAGCGGACAGCCGGGGGGTGGGGGGCGGGACGGGGGTGGCCTGGCCCCCCCGCCAGGCAGCTGTAG
CCCCAGCCTCAGCCCCAGCTCCAACAGAAGCAGCCCGGCCACCCACTCCCCGTGAAGCTTGGTACCGAGC
TCGGATCCACTAGTCCAGTGTGGTGGAATTCTGCAGATATCCAGCACAGTGGCGGCCGCTCGAGTCTAGA
GGGCCCGTTTAAACCCGCTGATCAGCCTCGACTGTGCCTTCTAGTTGCCAGCCATCTGTTGTTTGCCCCT
CCCCCGTGCCTTCCTTGACCCTGGAAGGTGCCACTCCCACTGTCCTTTCCTAATAAAATGAGGAAATTGC
ATCGCATTGTCTGAGTAGGTGTCATTCTATTCTGGGGGGTGGGGTGGGGCAGGACAGCAAGGGGGAGGAT
TGGGAAGACAATAGCAGGCATGCTGGGGATGCGGTGGGCTCTATGGCTTCTGAGGCGGAAAGAACCAGCT
GGGGCTCTAGGGGGTATCCCC
[124 nt withheld, positions 2682-2805]
C
[91 nt withheld, positions 2807-2897]
A
[49 nt withheld, positions 2899-2947]
CCTTTGACGTTGGAGTCCACGTTCTTT
[37 nt withheld, positions 2975-3011]
ACCCTATCTCGGTCTATTCTTTTGATTTATAAGGGATTTTGCCGATTTCGGCCTATTGGTTAAAAAATGA
GCTGATTTAACAAAAATTTAACGCGAATTAATTCTGTGGAATGTGTGTCAGTTAGGGTGTGGAAAGTCCC
CAGGCTCCCCAGCAGGCAGAAGTATGCAAAGCATGCATCTCAATTAGTCAGCAACCAGGTGTGGAAAGTC
CCCAGGCTCCCCAGCAGGCAGAAGTATGCAAAGCATGCATCTCAATTAGTCAGCAACCATAGTCCCGCCC
CTAACTCCGCCCATCCCGCCCCTAACTCCGCCCAGTTCCGCCCATTCTCCGCCCCATGGCTGACTAATTT
TTTTTATTTATGCAGAGGCCGAGGCCGCCTCTGCCTCTGAGCTATTCCAGAAGTAGTGAGGAGGCTTTTT
TGGAGGATCTGCAGAATTCACTAGTGATTGCCACCATGGACACCAAACATTTCCTGCCGCTCGATTTCTC
CACCCAGGTGAACTCCTCCCTCACCTCCCCGACGGGGCGAGGCTCCATGGCTGCCCCCTCGCTGCACCCG
TCCCTGGGGCCTGGCATCGGCTCCCCGGGACAGCTGCATTCTCCCATCAGCACCCTGAGCTCCCCCATCA
ACGGCATGGGCCCGCCTTTCTCGGTCATCAGCTCCCCCATGGGCCCCCACTCCATGTCGGTGCCCACCAC
ACCCACCCTGGGCTTCAGCACTGGCAGCCCCCAGCTCAGCTCACCTATGAACCCCGTCAGCAGCAGCGAG
GACATCAAGCCCCCCCTGGGCCTCAATGGCGTCCTCAAGGTCCCCGCCCACCCCTCAGGAAACATGGCTT
CCTTCACCAAGCACATCTGCGCCATCTGCGGGGACCGCTCCTCAGGCAAGCACTATGGAGTGTACAGCTG
CGAGGGGTGCAAGGGCTTCTTCAAGCGGACGGTGCGCAAGGACCTGACCTACACCTGCCGCGACAACAAG
GACTGCCTGATTGACAAGCGGCAGCGGAACCGGTGCCAGTACTGCCGCTACCAGAAGTGCCTGGCCATGG
GCATGAAGCGGGAAGCCGTGCAGGAGGAGCGGCAGCGTGGCAAGGACCGGAACGAGAATGAGGTGGAGTC
GACCAGCAGCGCCAACGAGGACATGCCGGTGGAGAGGATCCTGGAGGCTGAGCTGGCCGTGGAGCCCAAG
ACCGAGACCTACGTGGAGGCAAACATGGGGCTGAACCCCAGCTCGCCGAACGACCCTGTCACCAACATTT
GCCAAGCAGCCGACAAACAGCTTTTCACCCTGGTGGAGTGGGCCAAGCGGATCCCACACTTCTCAGAGCT
GCCCCTGGACGACCAGGTCATCCTGCTGCGGGCAGGCTGGAATGAGCTGCTCATCGCCTCCTTCTCCCAC
CGCTCCATCGCCGTGAAGGACGGGATCCTCCTGGCCACCGGGCTGCACGTCCACCGGAACAGCGCCCACA
GCGCAGGGGTGGGCGCCATCTTTGACAGGGTGCTGACGGAGCTTGTGTCCAAGATGCGGGACATGCAGAT
GGACAAGACGGAGCTGGGCTGCCTGCGCGCCATCGTCCTCTTTAACCCTGACTCCAAGGGGCTCTCGAAC
CCGGCCGAGGTGGAGGCGCTGAGGGAGAAGGTCTATGCGTCCTTGGAGGCCTACTGCAAGCACAAGTACC
CAGAGCAGCCGGGAAGGTTCGCTAAGCTCTTGCTCCGCCTGCCGGCTCTGCGCTCCATCGGGCTCAAATG
CCTGGAACATCTCTTCTTCTTCAAGCTCATCGGGGACACACCCATTGACACCTTCCTTATGGAGATGCTG
GAGGCGCCGCACCAAATGACTTAGTTCGAAATGACCGACCAAGCGACGCCCAACCTGCCATCACGAGATT
TCGATTCCACCGCCGCCTTCTATGAAAGGTTGGGCTTCGGAATCGTTTTCCGGGACGCCGGCTGGATGAT
CCTCCAGCGCGGGGATCTCATGCTGGAGTTCTTCGCCCACCCCAACTTGTTTATTGCAGCTTATAATGGT
TACAAATAAAGCAATAGCATCACAAATTTCACAAATAAAGCATTTTTTTCACTGCATTCTAGTTGTGGTT
TGTCCAAACTCATCAATGTATCTTATCATGTCTGTATACCGTCGACCTCTAGCTAGAGCTTGGCGTAATC
ATGGTCATAGCTGTTTCCTGTGTGAAATTGTTATCCGCTCACAATTCCACACAACATACGAGCCGGAAGC
ATAAAGTGTAAAGCCTGGGGTGCCTAATGAGTGAGCTAACTCACATTAATTGCGTTGCGCTCACTGCCCG
CTTTCCAGTCGGGAAACCTGTCGTGCCAGCTGCATTAATGAATCGGCCAACGCGCGGGGAGAGGCGGTTT
GCGTATTGGGCGCTCTTCCGCTTCCTCGCTCACTGACTCGCTGCGCTCGGTCGTTCGGCTGCGGCGAGCG
GTATCAGCTCACTCAAAGGCGGTAATACGGTTATCCACAGAATCAGGGGATAACGCAGGAAAGAACATGT
GAGCAAAAGGCCAGCAAAAGGCCAGGAACCGTAAAAAGGCCGCGTTGCTGGCGTTTTTCCATAGGCTCCG
CCCCCCTGACGAGCATCACAAAAATCGACGCTCAAGTCAGAGGTGGCGAAACCCGACAGGACTATAAAGA
TACCAGGCGTTTCCCCCTGGAAGCTCCCTCGTGCGCTCTCCTGTTCCGACCCTGCCGCTTACCGGATACC
TGTCCGCCTTTCTCCCTTCGGGAAGCGTGGCGCTTTCTCATAGCTCACGCTGTAGGTATCTCAGTTCGGT
GTAGGTCGTTCGCTCCAAGCTGGGCTGTGTGCACGAACCCCCCGTTCAGCCCGACCGCTGCGCCTTATCC
GGTAACTATCGTCTTGAGTCCAACCCGGTAAGACACGACTTATCGCCACTGGCAGCAGCCACTGGTAACA
GGATTAGCAGAGCGAGGTATGTAGGCGGTGCTACAGAGTTCTTGAAGTGGTGGCCTAACTACGGCTACAC
TAGAAGAACAGTATTTGGTATCTGCGCTCTGCTGAAGCCAGTTACCTTCGGAAAAAGAGTTGGTAGCTCT
TGATCCGGCAAACAAACCACCGCTGGTAGCGGTGGTTTTTTTGTTTGCAAGCAGCAGATTACGCGCAGAA
AAAAAGGATCTCAAGAAGATCCTTTGATCTTTTCTACGGGGTCTGACGCTCAGTGGAACGAAAACTCACG
TTAAGGGATTTTGGTCATGAGATTATCAAAAAGGATCTTCACCTAGATCCTTTTAAATTAAAAATGAAGT
TTTAAATCAATCTAAAGTATATATGAGTAAACTTGGTCTGACAGTTACCAATGCTTAATCAGTGAGGCAC
CTATCTCAGCGATCTGTCTATTTCGTTCATCCATAGTTGCCTGACTCCCCGTCGTGTAGATAACTACGAT
ACGGGAGGGCTTACCATCTGGCCCCAGTGCTGCAATGATACCGCGAGACCCACGCTCACCGGCTCCAGAT
TTATCAGCAATAAACCAGCCAGCCGGAAGGGCCGAGCGCAGAAGTGGTCCTGCAACTTTATCCGCCTCCA
TCCAGTCTATTAATTGTTGCCGGGAAGCTAGAGTAAGTAGTTCGCCAGTTAATAGTTTGCGCAACGTTGT
TGCCATTGCTACAGGCATCGTGGTGTCACGCTCGTCGTTTGGTATGGCTTCATTCAGCTCCGGTTCCCAA
CGATCAAGGCGAGTTACATGATCCCCCATGTTGTGCAAAAAAGCGGTTAGCTCCTTCGGTCCTCCGATCG
TTGTCAGAAGTAAGTTGGCCGCAGTGTTATCACTCATGGTTATGGCAGCACTGCATAATTCTCTTACTGT
CATGCCATCCGTAAGATGCTTTTCTGTGACTGGTGAGTACTCAACCAAGTCATTCTGAGAATAGTGTATG
CGGCGACCGAGTTGCTCTTGCCCGGCGTCAATACGGGATAATACCGCGCCACATAGCAGAACTTTAAAAG
TGCTCATCATTGGAAAACGTTCTTCGGGGCGAAAACTCTCAAGGATCTTACCGCTGTTGAGATCCAGTTC
GATGTAACCCACTCGTGCACCCAACTGATCTTCAGCATCTTTTACTTTCACCAGCGTTTCTGGGTGAGCA
AAAACAGGAAGGCAAAATGCCGCAAAAAAGGGAATAAGGGCGACACGGAAATGTTGAATACTCATACTCT
TCCTTTTTCAATATTATTGAAGCATTTATCAGGGTTATTGTCTCATGAGCGGATACATATTTGAATGTAT
TTAGAAAAATAAACAAATAGGGGTTCCGCGCACATTTCCCCGAAAAGTGCCACCTGACGTC
Features (pLannotate 1.2.2; 20 found; start..end, strand, type, name):
     28..80      -  misc_feature   bom (fragment): basis of mobility region from pBR322
    235..614     +  enhancer       CMV enhancer: human cytomegalovirus immediate early enhancer
    615..818     +  promoter       CMV promoter: human cytomegalovirus (CMV) immediate early promoter
    814..847     +  LTR            5' LTR (truncated) (fragment): truncated 5' long terminal repeat (LTR) from HIV-1
    863..881     +  promoter       T7 promoter: promoter for bacteriophage T7 RNA polymerase
    907..2292    +  CDS            RARA: RARA_HUMAN - Also known as NR1B1. Experimental evidence at protein level: Swiss-Prot protein existence level 1. Receptor for retinoic acid (PubMed:19850744, PubMed:16417524, PubMed:20215566). Retinoic acid receptors bind as heterodimers to their target response elements in response to their ligands, all-trans or 9- cis retinoic acid, and regulate gene expression in various biological processes (PubMed:28167758). The RXR/RAR heterodimers bind to the retinoic acid response elements (RARE) composed of tandem 5'-AGGTCA-3' sites known as DR1-DR5 (PubMed:28167758). In the absence of ligand, the RXR-
   2412..2636    +  polyA_signal   bGH poly(A) signal: bovine growth hormone polyadenylation signal
   2640..2661    +  promoter       SV40 promoter (fragment): SV40 enhancer and early promoter
   2682..3110    +  rep_origin     f1 ori (sequence partly withheld): f1 bacteriophage origin of replication; arrow indicates direction of (+) strand synthesis
   3124..3437    +  promoter       SV40 promoter: SV40 enhancer and early promoter
   3467..4852    +  CDS            RXRA: RXRA_HUMAN - Also known as NR2B1. Experimental evidence at protein level: Swiss-Prot protein existence level 1. Receptor for retinoic acid that acts as a transcription factor (PubMed:11162439, PubMed:11915042). Forms homo- or heterodimers with retinoic acid receptors (RARs) and binds to target response elements in response to their ligands, all-trans or 9-cis retinoic acid, to regulate gene expression in various biological processes (PubMed:10195690, PubMed:11162439, PubMed:11915042, PubMed:28167758, PubMed:17761950, PubMed:16107141, PubMed:18800767, PubMed:19167885). The RAR/RXR heterodimers
   4862..5020    +  CDS            ble (fragment): BLE_KLEPN - Experimental evidence at protein level: Swiss-Prot protein existence level 1. Binding protein with a strong affinity to the bleomycin family of antibiotics. Binds to CL990; an antimitotic-antibiotic compound. From Klebsiella pneumoniae.
   5015..5136    +  polyA_signal   SV40 poly(A) signal: SV40 polyadenylation signal
   5209..5225    -  protein_bind   lac operator: The lac repressor binds to the lac operator to inhibit transcription in E. coli. This inhibition can be relieved by adding lactose or isopropyl-β-D-thiogalactopyranoside (IPTG). lac repressor encoded by lacI
   5233..5263    -  promoter       lac promoter: promoter for the E. coli lac operon
   5278..5299    -  protein_bind   CAP binding site: CAP binding activates transcription in the presence of cAMP. E. coli catabolite activator protein
   5312..5404    -  CDS            lacI (fragment): lac repressor; lacI; The lac repressor binds to the lac operator to inhibit transcription in E. coli. This inhibition can be relieved by adding lactose or isopropyl-β-D-thiogalactopyranoside (IPTG).
   5587..6175    -  rep_origin     ori: high-copy-number ColE1/pMB1/pBR322/pUC origin of replication
   6346..7206    -  CDS            AmpR: β-lactamase; bla; confers resistance to ampicillin, carbenicillin, and related antibiotics
   7207..7311    -  promoter       AmpR promoter: bla
