[The description below was written by a language model from this plasmid's Addgene catalogue record and pLannotate feature annotations shown in this document.]
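Description:
pcDNA3.1-hRARα.hRXRα is a mammalian expression plasmid built on the pcDNA3.1(+) backbone that co-expresses two human nuclear receptors from separate transcription units. It is propagated in E. coli as a high-copy plasmid through a ColE1/pUC-type origin and selected with ampicillin via the β-lactamase gene. An f1 origin is also present. There is no mammalian selectable marker, because the neomycin resistance gene of the parent vector was excised and its position reused for the second insert, so the plasmid suits transient transfection rather than drug selection of stable lines.

The first cassette places the human retinoic acid receptor-alpha (RARα) coding sequence in the multiple cloning site between NheI and HindIII. It is driven by the CMV immediate early enhancer/promoter and terminated by the bovine growth hormone polyadenylation signal, and an upstream T7 promoter is retained from the backbone. The second cassette uses the SV40 early enhancer/promoter, which normally drives neomycin resistance, to express human retinoid X receptor-alpha (RXRα), cloned between SmaI and BstBI and followed by the SV40 poly(A) signal. The short "ble" and HIV-1 LTR fragments in the automated annotation appear to be backbone remnants or incidental matches rather than functional parts.

RARα and RXRα form heterodimers that bind retinoic acid response elements and regulate transcription in response to retinoid ligands, so one plasmid supplies both partners to transfected cells. The associated publication concerns a CYP26A1 promoter reporter for RAR-mediated retinoid activity, which suggests use alongside such reporters. The catalogue lists a total size of 8,206 bp, whereas the annotated full sequence is 7,342 nt. The record does not explain the difference.
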