Addgene plasmid #135411: pcDNA3.1-hRARα.hRXRα
Purpose: Human Retinoic Acid Receptor-alpha and Human Retinoid X Receptor-alpha in pcDNA3.1(+) plasmid expression vector
Depositing lab: Catharine Ross. Publication: CYP26A1 gene promoter is a useful tool for reporting RAR-mediated retinoid activity. Zolfaghari R, Mattie FJ, Wei CH, Chisholm DR, Whiting A, Ross AC. Anal Biochem. 2019 Jul 15;577:98-109. doi: 10.1016/j.ab.2019.04.022. Epub 2019 Apr 27. PubMed 31039331.
Backbone
  Vector backbone: pcDNA3.1(+)
  Backbone size w/o insert (bp): 5428
  Total vector size (bp): 8206
  Modifications to backbone: Neomycin gene was removed and replaced with RXRα at the sites of SmaI/BstBI.
  Vector type: Mammalian Expression
  Selectable markers: None
Growth in bacteria
  Bacterial resistance: Ampicillin, 100 μg/mL
  Growth temperature: 37°C
  Growth strain: DH5alpha
  Growth instructions: Follow the protocol from Promega.
  Copy number: High Copy
Gene/Insert 1
  Gene/Insert name: Human retinoic acid receptor-alpha (alt name: RARα)
  Species: H. sapiens (human)
  Insert size (bp): 1389
  GenBank ID: NM_000964
  Promoter: CMV
  Cloning method: Restriction Enzyme; 5′ cloning site NheI (not destroyed); 3′ cloning site HindIII (not destroyed)
  Sequencing primers: 5′ ATGCTAGCGCCACCATGGCCAGCAACAGCAGC; 3′ TTAAGCTTCACGGGGAGTGGGTGGC
Gene/Insert 2
  Gene/Insert name: Human retinoid X receptor-alpha (alt name: RXRα)
  Species: H. sapiens (human)
  Insert size (bp): 1389
  GenBank ID: NM_002957
  Promoter: SV40
  Cloning method: Restriction Enzyme; 5′ cloning site SmaI (not destroyed); 3′ cloning site BstBI (not destroyed)
  Sequencing primers: 5′ GCCACCATGGACACCAAACATTTCCTG; 3′ TATTCGAACTAAGTCATTTGGTGCGGCG
Terms and licenses: Academic/Nonprofit Terms; Industry Terms: Not Available to Industry
Depositor comments: RARα was cloned in the multiple cloning site at NheI/HindIII. Neomycin gene was removed and replaced with RXRα at the sites of SmaI/BstBI.
How to cite: pcDNA3.1-hRARα.hRXRα was a gift from Catharine Ross (Addgene plasmid # 135411 ; http://n2t.net/addgene:135411 ; RRID:Addgene_135411)
